Addgene plasmid #33177: pDMG7b
Depositing lab: David Bartel. Depositing organization: Whitehead Institute for Biomedical Research. Publication: Weak seed-pairing stability and high target-site abundance decrease the proficiency of lsy-6 and other microRNAs. Garcia DM, Baek D, Shin C, Bell GW, Grimson A, Bartel DP. Nat Struct Mol Biol. 2011 Sep 11;18(10):1139-46. doi: 10.1038/nsmb.2115. PubMed 21909094.
Backbone
  Vector backbone: pIS1
  Backbone manufacturer: Addgene (#12179)
  Backbone size w/o insert (bp): 4085
  Vector type: Mammalian Expression, Luciferase
Growth in bacteria
  Bacterial resistance: Ampicillin, 100 μg/mL
  Growth temperature: 37°C
  Growth strain: DH5alpha
  Copy number: High Copy
Gene/Insert
  Gene/Insert name: T05C12.8
  Species: C. elegans (nematode)
  Mutation: miR-142 site: aCacTaC
  GenBank ID: NM_063322.2
  Entrez Gene: T05C12.8 (a.k.a. T05C12.8)
  Tag / fusion protein: Luciferase (N terminal on backbone)
  Cloning method: Restriction Enzyme; 5′ cloning site XbaI (not destroyed); 3′ cloning site EagI (not destroyed)
  Sequencing primers: 5′ Rluc-F; 3′ EBV Reverse
Terms and licenses: Academic/Nonprofit Terms; Industry Terms: Not Available to Industry
How to cite: pDMG7b was a gift from David Bartel (Addgene plasmid # 33177 ; http://n2t.net/addgene:33177 ; RRID:Addgene_33177)
