[The description below was written by a language model from this plasmid's Addgene catalogue record.]
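Description:
pDMG7b is a mammalian luciferase reporter plasmid built on the pIS1 backbone (about 4.1 kb without insert), a vector designed for testing the regulatory activity of sequences placed downstream of a luciferase open reading frame. It is maintained in E. coli as a high-copy plasmid under ampicillin selection. The record lists the vector type as mammalian expression/luciferase. The use of an Rluc forward sequencing primer suggests the reporter is Renilla luciferase, but no feature table is provided, and the promoter, polyadenylation signal and origin of replication are not stated.

The insert derives from the C. elegans gene T05C12.8 and was cloned between XbaI and EagI sites, both of which are retained, so that luciferase lies upstream of it on the backbone. The catalogue describes this as an N-terminal luciferase fusion. Given the backbone's design and the associated study of microRNA targeting, the fragment most likely serves as 3′ UTR sequence following the reporter rather than as a translated fusion partner, though the record does not say which portion of the transcript was cloned. The insert carries an engineered change annotated as a miR-142 site, with the mixed-case notation apparently marking substituted nucleotides. Whether this variant is a functional or a disrupted site is not explicit.

The construct comes from work examining how seed-pairing stability and target-site abundance influence the effectiveness of lsy-6 and other microRNAs. Its evident use is in transfection-based reporter assays, where luciferase output measures repression conferred by the microRNA site in this sequence context, typically by comparison with matched site variants.
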