>Addgene plasmid #33177 | pDMG7b | depositor partial sequence | sequence record 39264 | T05C12.8 3' UTR - miR-142 site: aCacTaC
TACAACTAAATGTGGCAAAGCTTCTTCATTGTTTGAATAATGAAAAACGAACACTACCAACTTTGAAATC
AAAACATTAAAACTTACAACATTTCGTTCAATAAAGTATCATCAAAAGAAGAAAACAAAAGCTGAACATG
AGAATTTGGGATAAGGAGCAGCAGATCGGAATTATGTGAGAAGCACGCGGAAAACAGGGATATATAAACG
GGGTAAACGGGAAAAT
