>Addgene plasmid #33177 | pDMG7b | addgene partial sequence | sequence record 41330 | Rluc-F 5'-ccaggattcttttccaatgc-3'
GAATTTGTCAAAGTAAAAGGTCTTCATTTTTCGCAAGAAGATGCACCTGATGAAATGGGAAAATATATCA
AATCGTTCGTTGAGCGAGTTCTCAAAAATGAACAATAATTCTAGGAGCTCTATACCGGTCTCGATATCAC
TACTAGTGTTCTAGATACAACTAAATGTGGCAAAGCTTCTTCATTGTTTGAATAATGAAAAACGAACACT
ACCAACTTTGAAATCAAAACATTAAAACTTACAACATTTCGTTCAATAAAGTATCATCAAAAGAAGAAAA
CAAAAGCTGAACATGAGAATTTGGGATAAGGAGCAGCAGATCGGAATTATGTGAGAAGCACGCGGAAAAC
AGGGATATATAAACGGGGTAAACGGGAAAATCGGCCGCTTCGAGCAGACATGATAAGATACATTGATGAG
TTTGGACAAACCACAACTAGAATGCAGTGAAAAAAATGCTTTATTTGTGAAATTTGTGATGCTATTGCTT
TATTTGTAACCATTATAAGCTGCAATAAACAAGTTAACAACAACAATTGCATTCATTTTATGTTTCAGGT
TCAGGGGGAGGTGTGGGAGGTTTTTTAAAGCAAGTAAAACCTCTACAAATGTGGTAAAATCGATAAGGAT
CCAGGTGGCACTTTTCGGGGAAATGTGCGCGGAACCCCTATTTGTTTATTTTTCTAAATACATTCAAATA
TGTATCCGCTCATGAGACAATAACCCTGATAAATGCTTCAATAATATTGAAAAAGGAAGAGTATGAGTAT
TCAACATTTCCGTGTCGCCCTTATTCCCTTTTTTGCGGCATTTTGCCTTCCTGTTTTTGCTCACCCAGAA
ACGCTGGTGAAAGTAAAAGATGCTGAAGATCAGTTGGGTGCACGAGTGGGTTACATCGAACTGGATCTCA
ACAGCGGTA
